Addgene plasmid #34617: ptetmCherry_prey_plasmid-2
Depositing lab: Lingchong You. Depositing organization: Duke University. Publication: Spatiotemporal modulation of biodiversity in a synthetic chemical-mediated ecosystem. Song H, Payne S, Gray M, You L. Nat Chem Biol. 2009 Dec;5(12):929-35. Epub 2009 Nov 1. 10.1038/nchembio.244 PubMed 19915540.
Backbone
  Vector backbone: pPROLar.A122
  Backbone manufacturer: Clonetech
  Backbone size w/o insert (bp): 2070
  Modifications to backbone: ptet promoter before mCherry
  Vector type: Bacterial Expression
Growth in bacteria
  Bacterial resistance: Chloramphenicol, 25 μg/mL
  Growth temperature: 37°C
  Growth strain: DH5alpha
  Copy number: High Copy
Gene/Insert
  Gene/Insert name: mCherry
  Species: Synthetic
  Insert size (bp): 718
  Promoter: ptet
  Cloning method: Restriction Enzyme; 5′ cloning site AatII (not destroyed); 3′ cloning site AvrII (not destroyed)
  Sequencing primers: 5′ Unknown; 3′ Unknown
Resource information
  A portion of this plasmid was derived from a plasmid made by: Hao Song
Terms and licenses: Academic/Nonprofit Terms; Industry Terms: Not Available to Industry
Depositor comments: MG1655 for expression
How to cite: ptetmCherry_prey_plasmid-2 was a gift from Lingchong You (Addgene plasmid # 34617 ; http://n2t.net/addgene:34617 ; RRID:Addgene_34617)
