[The description below was written by a language model from this plasmid's Addgene catalogue record and pLannotate feature annotations shown in this document.]
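Description:
ptetmCherry_prey_plasmid-2 is a small bacterial expression plasmid (2,788 bp in the depositor's full sequence) built on the pPROLar.A122 backbone, modified so that a tet-regulated promoter sits upstream of an mCherry reporter. It replicates in E. coli from a high-copy ColE1/pMB1-type origin and is selected with chloramphenicol through a cat (chloramphenicol acetyltransferase) gene driven by its native cat promoter and followed by the phage lambda t0 terminator. The resistance cassette and origin are oriented opposite to the reporter cassette.

The payload is a single transcription unit. The PLtetO-1 promoter, a modified phage lambda PL promoter carrying tet operator sites, drives the coding sequence for mCherry, a monomeric, rapidly maturing red fluorescent protein derived from Discosoma sp., and transcription ends at the E. coli rrnB T1 terminator. The insert is recorded as lying between AatII and AvrII sites, both retained. PLtetO-1 is repressed when TetR is present and induced by tetracycline analogues. No tetR gene is annotated on this plasmid, so expression would be strong and effectively constitutive unless the host strain or a companion plasmid supplies the repressor.

The name and the associated publication on a synthetic, chemically mediated ecosystem suggest that the plasmid serves as a red fluorescent label for the "prey" cell population, allowing it to be tracked in mixed cultures, although the record does not describe this role explicitly. The depositor notes DH5alpha for propagation and MG1655 for expression.
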