Features (pLannotate 1.2.2; 7 found; start..end, strand, type, name):
     74..147     +  promoter       PLtetO-1 promoter: modified phage lambda PL promoter with tet operator sites (Lutz and Bujard, 1997)
    175..882     +  CDS            mCherry: mCherry is a basic (constitutively fluorescent) red fluorescent protein published in 2004, derived from Discosoma sp.. It is reported to be a very rapidly-maturing monomer with low acid sensitivity.
    954..1040    +  terminator     rrnB T1 terminator: Escherichia coli rrnB; transcription terminator T1 from the E. coli rrnB gene
   1204..1792    -  rep_origin     ori: high-copy-number ColE1/pMB1/pBR322/pUC origin of replication
   1880..1974    -  terminator     lambda t0 terminator: transcription terminator from phage lambda
   1998..2654    -  CDS            cat: CAT_ECOLX - Experimental evidence at protein level: Swiss-Prot protein existence level 1. This enzyme is an effector of chloramphenicol resistance in bacteria. From Escherichia coli. This protein is used as a marker in many commonly used cloning vectors, such as pACYC184.
   2655..2757    -  promoter       cat promoter: promoter of the E. coli cat gene encoding chloramphenicol acetyltransferase
>Addgene plasmid #34617 | ptetmCherry_prey_plasmid-2 | depositor full sequence | sequence record 41482 | ptetmCherry_prey_plasmid-2 sequence 2788 bps
AGAAACCATTATTATCATGACATTAACCTATAAAAATAGGCGTATCACGAGGCCCTTTCGTCTTCACCTC
GAGTCCCTATCAGTGATAGAGATTGACATCCCTATCAGTGATAGAGATACTGAGCACATCAGCAGGACGC
ACTGACCGAATTCATTAAAGAGGAGAAAGGTACCATGGTGAGCAAGGGCGAGGAGGATAACATGGCCATC
ATCAAGGAGTTCATGCGCTTCAAGGTGCACATGGAGGGCTCCGTGAACGGCCACGAGTTCGAGATCGAGG
GCGAGGGCGAGGGCCGCCCCTACGAGGGCACCCAGACCGCCAAGCTGAAGGTGACCAAGGGTGGCCCCCT
GCCCTTCGCCTGGGACATCCTGTCCCCTCAGTTCATGTACGGCTCCAAGGCCTACGTGAAGCACCCCGCC
GACATCCCCGACTACTTGAAGCTGTCCTTCCCCGAGGGCTTCAAGTGGGAGCGCGTGATGAACTTCGAGG
ACGGCGGCGTGGTGACCGTGACCCAGGACTCCTCCCTGCAGGACGGCGAGTTCATCTACAAGGTGAAGCT
GCGCGGCACCAACTTCCCCTCCGACGGCCCCGTAATGCAGAAGAAGACCATGGGCTGGGAGGCCTCCTCC
GAGCGGATGTACCCCGAGGACGGCGCCCTGAAGGGCGAGATCAAGCAGAGGCTGAAGCTGAAGGACGGCG
GCCACTACGACGCTGAGGTCAAGACCACCTACAAGGCCAAGAAGCCCGTGCAGCTGCCCGGCGCCTACAA
CGTCAACATCAAGTTGGACATCACCTCCCACAACGAGGACTACACCATCGTGGAACAGTACGAACGCGCC
GAGGGCCGCCACTCCACCGGCGGCATGGACGAGCTGTACAAGTAAAAGCTTGGATCCCTGCAGGCCTCAG
GGCCCGATCGATGCGGCCGCTTAATTAATTAATCTAGAGGCATCAAATAAAACGAAAGGCTCAGTCGAAA
GACTGGGCCTTTCGTTTTATCTGTTGTTTGTCGGTGAACGCTCTCCTGAGTAGGACAAATCCGCCGCCCT
AGACCTAGGCGTTCGGCTGCGGCGAGCGGTATCAGCTCACTCAAAGGCGGTAATACGGTTATCCACAGAA
TCAGGGGATAACGCAGGAAAGAACATGTGAGCAAAAGGCCAGCAAAAGGCCAGGAACCGTAAAAAGGCCG
CGTTGCTGGCGTTTTTCCATAGGCTCCGCCCCCCTGACGAGCATCACAAAAATCGACGCTCAAGTCAGAG
GTGGCGAAACCCGACAGGACTATAAAGATACCAGGCGTTTCCCCCTGGAAGCTCCCTCGTGCGCTCTCCT
GTTCCGACCCTGCCGCTTACCGGATACCTGTCCGCCTTTCTCCCTTCGGGAAGCGTGGCGCTTTCTCAAT
GCTCACGCTGTAGGTATCTCAGTTCGGTGTAGGTCGTTCGCTCCAAGCTGGGCTGTGTGCACGAACCCCC
CGTTCAGCCCGACCGCTGCGCCTTATCCGGTAACTATCGTCTTGAGTCCAACCCGGTAAGACACGACTTA
TCGCCACTGGCAGCAGCCACTGGTAACAGGATTAGCAGAGCGAGGTATGTAGGCGGTGCTACAGAGTTCT
TGAAGTGGTGGCCTAACTACGGCTACACTAGAAGGACAGTATTTGGTATCTGCGCTCTGCTGAAGCCAGT
TACCTTCGGAAAAAGAGTTGGTAGCTCTTGATCCGGCAAACAAACCACCGCTGGTAGCGGTGGTTTTTTT
GTTTGCAAGCAGCAGATTACGCGCAGAAAAAAAGGATCTCAAGAAGATCCTTTGATCTTTTCTACGGGGT
CTGACGCTCAGTGGAACGAAAACTCACGTTAAGGGATTTTGGTCATGACTAGTGCTTGGATTCTCACCAA
TAAAAAACGCCCGGCGGCAACCGAGCGTTCTGAACAAATCCAGATGGAGTTCTGAGGTCATTACTGGATC
TATCAACAGGAGTCCAAGCGAGCTCGATATCAAATTACGCCCCGCCCTGCCACTCATCGCAGTACTGTTG
TAATTCATTAAGCATTCTGCCGACATGGAAGCCATCACAGACGGCATGATGAACCTGAATCGCCAGCGGC
ATCAGCACCTTGTCGCCTTGCGTATAATATTTGCCCATGGTGAAAACGGGGGCGAAGAAGTTGTCCATAT
TGGCCACGTTTAAATCAAAACTGGTGAAACTCACCCAGGGATTGGCTGAGACGAAAAACATATTCTCAAT
AAACCCTTTAGGGAAATAGGCCAGGTTTTCACCGTAACACGCCACATCTTGCGAATATATGTGTAGAAAC
TGCCGGAAATCGTCGTGGTATTCACTCCAGAGCGATGAAAACGTTTCAGTTTGCTCATGGAAAACGGTGT
AACAAGGGTGAACACTATCCCATATCACCAGCTCACCGTCTTTCATTGCCATACGAAATTCCGGATGAGC
ATTCATCAGGCGGGCAAGAATGTGAATAAAGGCCGGATAAAACTTGTGCTTATTTTTCTTTACGGTCTTT
AAAAAGGCCGTAATATCCAGCTGAACGGTCTGGTTATAGGTACATTGAGCAACTGACTGAAATGCCTCAA
AATGTTCTTTACGATGCCATTGGGATATATCAACGGTGGTATATCCAGTGATTTTTTTCTCCATTTTAGC
TTCCTTAGCTCCTGAAAATCTCGATAACTCAAAAAATACGCCCGGTAGTGATCTTATTTCATTATGGTGA
AAGTTGGAACCTCTTACGTGCCGATCAACGTCTCATTTTCGCCAGATATCGACGTCTA
