>Addgene plasmid #34617 | ptetmCherry_prey_plasmid-2 | addgene partial sequence | sequence record 92653 | CAT-R 5'-GCAACTGACTGAAATGCCTC-3'
GGTGGTATATCCAGTGATTTTTTTCTCCATTTTAGCTTCCTTAGCTCCTGAAAATCTCGATAACTCAAAA
AATACGCCCGGTAGTGATCTTATTTCATTATGGTGAAAGTTGGAACCTCTTACGTGCCGATCAACGTCTC
ATTTTCGCCAGATATCGACGTCTAAGAAACCATTATTATCATGACATTAACCTATAAAAATAGGCGTATC
ACGAGGCCCTTTCGTCTTCACCTCGAGTCCCTATCAGTGATAGAGATTGACATCCCTATCAGTGATAGAG
ATACTGAGCACATCAGCAGGACGCACTGACCGAATTCATTAAAGAGGAGAAAGGTACCATGGTGAGCAAG
GGCGAGGAGGATAACATGGCCATCATCAAGGAGTTCATGCGCTTCAAGGTGCACATGGAGGGCTCCGTGA
ACGGCCACGAGTTCGAGATCGAGGGCGAGGGCGAGGGCCGCCCCTACGAGGGCACCCAGACCGCCAAGCT
GAAGGTGACCAAGGGTGGCCCCCTGCCCTTCGCCTGGGACATCCTGTCCCCTCAGTTCATGTACGGCTCC
AAGGCCTACGTGAAGCACCCCGCCGACATCCCCGACTACTTGAAGCTGTCCTTCCCCGAGGGCTTCAAGT
GGGAGCGCGTGATGAACTTCGAGGACGGCGGCGTGGTGACCGTGACCCAGGACTCCTCCCTGCAGGACGG
CGAGTTCATCTACAAGGTGAAGCTGCGCGGCACCAACTTCCCCTCCGACGGCCCCGTAATGCAGAAGAAG
ACCATGGGCTGGGAGGCCTCCTCCGAGCGGATGTACCCCGAGGACGGCGCCCTGAAGGGCGAGATCAAGC
AGAGGCTGAAGCTGAAGGACGGCGGCCACTACGACGCTGAGGTCAAGACCACCTACAAGGCCAAGAAGCC
CGTGCAGCTGCCCGGCGCCTACAACGTCAACATCAAGTTGGACATCACCTCCCACAACGAGGACTACACC
ATC
