>Addgene plasmid #34617 | ptetmCherry_prey_plasmid-2 | addgene partial sequence | sequence record 92654 | pBR322ori-F 5'-GGGAAACGCCTGGTATCTTT-3'
TGACTTGAGCGTCGATTTTTGTGATGCTCGTCAGGGGGGCGGAGCCTATGGAAAAACGCCAGCAACGCGG
CCTTTTTACGGTTCCTGGCCTTTTGCTGGCCTTTTGCTCACATGTTCTTTCCTGCGTTATCCCCTGATTC
TGTGGATAACCGTATTACCGCCTTTGAGTGAGCTGATACCGCTCGCCGCAGCCGAACGCCCTAGGTCTAG
GGCGGCGGATTTGTCCTACTCAGGAGAGCGTTCACCGACAAACAACAGATAAAACGAAAGGCCCAGTCTT
TCGACTGAGCCTTTCGTTTTATTTGATGCCTCTAGATTAATTAATTAAGCGGCCGCATCGATCGGGCCCT
GAGGCCTGCAGGGATCCAAGCTTTTACTTGTACAGCTCGTCCATGCCGCCGGTGGAGTGGCGGCCCTCGG
CGCGTTCGTACTGTTCCACGATGGTGTAGTCCTCGTTGTGGGAGGTGATGTCCAACTTGATGTTGACGTT
GTAGGCGCCGGGCAGCTGCACGGGCTTCTTGGCCTTGTAGGTGGTCTTGACCTCAGCGTCGTAGTGGCCG
CCGTCCTTCAGCTTCAGCCTCTGCTTGATCTCGCCCTTCAGGGCGCCGTCCTCGGGGTACATCCGCTCGG
AGGAGGCCTCCCAGCCCATGGTCTTCTTCTGCATTACGGGGCCGTCGGAGGGGAAGTTGGTGCCGCGCAG
CTTCACCTTGTAGATGAACTCGCCGTCCTGCAGGGAGGAGTCCTGGGTCACGGTCACCACGCCGCCGTCC
TCGAAGTTCATCACGCGCTCCCACTTGAAGCCCTCGGGGAAGGACAGCTTCAAGTAGTCGGGGATGTCGG
CGGGGTGCTTCACGT
